Addgene plasmid #183663: EGFP-SopB(68-554)
Purpose: N-terminally tagged Salmonella Typhimurium SopB truncation for mammalian expression
Depositing lab: Sergio Grinstein. Depositing organization: Hospital for Sick Children. Publication: Kinase-independent synthesis of 3-phosphorylated phosphoinositides by a phosphotransferase. Walpole GFW, Pacheco J, Chauhan N, Clark J, Anderson KE, Abbas YM, Brabant-Kirwan D, Montano-Rendon F, Liu Z, Zhu H, Brumell JH, Deiters A, Stephens LR, Hawkins PT, Hammond GRV, Grinstein S, Fairn GD. Nat Cell Biol. 2022 Apr 28. pii: 10.1038/s41556-022-00895-y. doi: 10.1038/s41556-022-00895-y. PubMed 35484249.
Backbone
  Vector backbone: pEGFP-C1
  Backbone manufacturer: Clontech
  Vector type: Mammalian Expression
  Selectable markers: Neomycin (select with G418)
Growth in bacteria
  Bacterial resistance: Kanamycin, 50 μg/mL
  Growth temperature: 37°C
  Growth strain: DH5alpha
  Copy number: High Copy
Gene/Insert
  Gene/Insert name: sopB (alt name: sigD)
  Species: Salmonella enterica serovar Typhimurium
  Mutation: Amino acids 68-554
  Entrez Gene: sopB (a.k.a. STM1091)
  Promoter: CMV
  Tag / fusion protein: EGFP (N terminal on insert)
  Cloning method: Gibson Cloning
  Sequencing primers: 5′ CMV-Fwd, EGFP-Fwd; 3′ SV40pA-R
Terms and licenses: Academic/Nonprofit Terms; Industry Terms: Not Available to Industry
How to cite: EGFP-SopB(68-554) was a gift from Sergio Grinstein (Addgene plasmid # 183663 ; http://n2t.net/addgene:183663 ; RRID:Addgene_183663)
