[The description below was written by a language model from this plasmid's Addgene catalogue record and pLannotate feature annotations shown in this document.]
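Description:
EGFP-SopB(68-554) is a mammalian expression plasmid built on the Clontech pEGFP-C1 backbone, with a sequenced length of about 6.2 kb. It is propagated in E. coli from a high-copy ColE1/pUC-type origin and also carries an f1 phage origin. A single NeoR/KanR (Tn5 aminoglycoside phosphotransferase) gene provides both selections. It sits behind tandem promoters, a bacterial bla-type promoter giving kanamycin resistance in E. coli and the SV40 enhancer/early promoter giving G418 resistance in mammalian cells, and it ends with the HSV TK polyadenylation signal. The short hits annotated as ble, SV40 large T antigen and bGH poly(A) fragments are small partial matches, most likely residual backbone sequence rather than functional elements.

The expression cassette uses the human CMV immediate-early enhancer and promoter to drive an EGFP coding sequence. EGFP is followed by a remnant of the multiple cloning site that serves as a linker, then a fragment of sopB (also called sigD) from Salmonella enterica serovar Typhimurium, and finally the SV40 poly(A) signal. The insert, introduced by Gibson cloning, encodes amino acids 68-554 of SopB, so the protein lacks its N-terminal portion and carries EGFP at its N terminus. SopB is a Salmonella effector injected into host cells, where it remodels host phosphoinositides and contributes to membrane ruffling, invasion and maintenance of the Salmonella-containing vacuole.

The construct allows this truncated effector to be expressed ectopically in mammalian cells and followed by green fluorescence. This fits the associated work on SopB-dependent synthesis of 3-phosphorylated phosphoinositides, although the record does not state what property the truncation was designed to test.
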