Features (pLannotate 1.2.2; 15 found; start..end, strand, type, name):
     73..376     +  enhancer       CMV enhancer: human cytomegalovirus immediate early enhancer
    377..580     +  promoter       CMV promoter: human cytomegalovirus (CMV) immediate early promoter
    625..1341    +  CDS            EGFP: EGFP is a basic (constitutively fluorescent) green fluorescent protein published in 1996, derived from Aequorea victoria. It is reported to be a rapidly-maturing weak dimer with moderate acid sensitivity.
   1342..1389    +  misc_feature   MCS (fragment): multiple cloning site
   1405..2865    +  CDS            sopB (fragment): SOPB_SALTY - Also known as sigD. Experimental evidence at protein level: Swiss-Prot protein existence level 1. Converts phosphatidylinositol 3,4,5-trisphosphate (PtdIns 3,4,5-P3) to PtdIns 3-P and prevents the transition of PtdIns 3-P to PtdIns 3,5-P2. It is one of the known effectors injected by Salmonella into the host cell and is required for invasion and for an efficient generation and maintenance of Salmonella-containing vacuole (SVC). Alteration of the phosphoinositide composition of the plasma membrane causes membrane ruffling and actin cytoskeleton rearrangements. The persistence of Pt
   2891..2975    +  CDS            large T antigen (fragment): large T antigen from SV40 (simian virus 40)
   2998..3119    +  polyA_signal   SV40 poly(A) signal: SV40 polyadenylation signal
   3153..3581    -  rep_origin     f1 ori (sequence partly withheld): f1 bacteriophage origin of replication; arrow indicates direction of (+) strand synthesis
   3608..3712    +  promoter       AmpR promoter: bla
   3714..4071    +  promoter       SV40 promoter: SV40 enhancer and early promoter
   4106..4900    +  CDS            NeoR/KanR: aminoglycoside phosphotransferase from Tn5; aph(3')-II (or nptII); confers resistance to neomycin, kanamycin, and G418 (Geneticin®)
   4921..5073    +  CDS            ble (fragment): BLE_KLEPN - Experimental evidence at protein level: Swiss-Prot protein existence level 1. Binding protein with a strong affinity to the bleomycin family of antibiotics. Binds to CL990; an antimitotic-antibiotic compound. From Klebsiella pneumoniae.
   5132..5179    +  polyA_signal   HSV TK poly(A) signal: herpes simplex virus thymidine kinase polyadenylation signal (Cole and Stacy, 1985)
   5270..5286    -  polyA_signal   bGH poly(A) signal (fragment): bovine growth hormone polyadenylation signal
   5508..6096    +  rep_origin     ori: high-copy-number ColE1/pMB1/pBR322/pUC origin of replication
>Addgene plasmid #183663 | EGFP-SopB(68-554) | addgene full sequence | sequence record 360249 | Addgene NGS Result
ACCGCCATGCATTAGTTATTAATAGTAATCAATTACGGGGTCATTAGTTCATAGCCCATATATGGAGTTC
CGCGTTACATAACTTACGGTAAATGGCCCGCCTGGCTGACCGCCCAACGACCCCCGCCCATTGACGTCAA
TAATGACGTATGTTCCCATAGTAACGCCAATAGGGACTTTCCATTGACGTCAATGGGTGGAGTATTTACG
GTAAACTGCCCACTTGGCAGTACATCAAGTGTATCATATGCCAAGTACGCCCCCTATTGACGTCAATGAC
GGTAAATGGCCCGCCTGGCATTATGCCCAGTACATGACCTTATGGGACTTTCCTACTTGGCAGTACATCT
ACGTATTAGTCATCGCTATTACCATGGTGATGCGGTTTTGGCAGTACATCAATGGGCGTGGATAGCGGTT
TGACTCACGGGGATTTCCAAGTCTCCACCCCATTGACGTCAATGGGAGTTTGTTTTGGCACCAAAATCAA
CGGGACTTTCCAAAATGTCGTAACAACTCCGCCCCATTGACGCAAATGGGCGGTAGGCGTGTACGGTGGG
AGGTCTATATAAGCAGAGCTGGTTTAGTGAACCGTCAGATCCGCTAGCGCTACCGGTCGCCACCATGGTG
AGCAAGGGCGAGGAGCTGTTCACCGGGGTGGTGCCCATCCTGGTCGAGCTGGACGGCGACGTAAACGGCC
ACAAGTTCAGCGTGTCCGGCGAGGGCGAGGGCGATGCCACCTACGGCAAGCTGACCCTGAAGTTCATCTG
CACCACCGGCAAGCTGCCCGTGCCCTGGCCCACCCTCGTGACCACCCTGACCTACGGCGTGCAGTGCTTC
AGCCGCTACCCCGACCACATGAAGCAGCACGACTTCTTCAAGTCCGCCATGCCCGAAGGCTACGTCCAGG
AGCGCACCATCTTCTTCAAGGACGACGGCAACTACAAGACCCGCGCCGAGGTGAAGTTCGAGGGCGACAC
CCTGGTGAACCGCATCGAGCTGAAGGGCATCGACTTCAAGGAGGACGGCAACATCCTGGGGCACAAGCTG
GAGTACAACTACAACAGCCACAACGTCTATATCATGGCCGACAAGCAGAAGAACGGCATCAAGGTGAACT
TCAAGATCCGCCACAACATCGAGGACGGCAGCGTGCAGCTCGCCGACCACTACCAGCAGAACACCCCCAT
CGGCGACGGCCCCGTGCTGCTGCCCGACAACCACTACCTGAGCACCCAGTCCGCCCTGAGCAAAGACCCC
AACGAGAAGCGCGATCACATGGTCCTGCTGGAGTTCGTGACCGCCGCCGGGATCACTCTCGGCATGGACG
AGCTGTACAAGTCCGGACTCAGATCTCGAGCTCAAGCTTCGAATTCTGCAGTCGACGGTGGTAGTGCTTC
CGGAGCGTCTAACCACTCGCTGCATAACCTCTATAACTTACAGCGCGATCTTCTTACCGTCGCGGCAACC
GTTCTGGGTAAACAAGACCCGGTTCTAACGTCAATGGCAAACCAAATGGAGTTAGCCAAAGTTAAAGCGG
ACCGGCCAGCAACAAAACAAGAAGAAGCCGCGGCAAAAGCATTGAAGAAAAATCTTATCGAACTTATTGC
AGCACGCACTCAGCAGCAGGATGGCTTACCTGCAAAAGAAGCTCATCGCTTTGCGGCAGTAGCGTTTAGA
GATGCTCAGGTCAAGCAGCTTAATAACCAGCCCTGGCAAACCATAAAAAATACACTCACGCATAACGGGC
ATCACTATACCAACACGCAGCTCCCTGCAGCAGAGATGAAAATCGGCGCAAAAGATATCTTTCCCAGTGC
TTATGAGGGAAAGGGCGTATGCAGTTGGGATACCAAGAATATTCATCACGCCAATAATTTGTGGATGTCC
ACGGTGAGTGTGCATGAGGACGGTAAAGATAAAACGCTTTTTTGCGGGATACGTCATGGCGTGCTTTCCC
CCTATCATGAAAAAGATCCGCTTCTGCGTCACGTCGGCGCTGAAAACAAAGCCAAAGAAGTATTAACTGC
GGCACTTTTTAGTAAACCTGAGTTGCTTAACAAAGCCTTAGCGGGCGAGGCGGTAAGCCTGAAACTGGTA
TCCGTCGGGTTACTCACCGCGTCGAATATTTTCGGCAAAGAGGGAACGATGGTCGAGGACCAAATGCGCG
CATGGCAATCGTTGACCCAGCCGGGAAAAATGATTCATTTAAAAATCCGCAATAAAGATGGCGATCTACA
GACGGTAAAAATAAAACCGGACGTCGCCGCATTTAATGTGGGTGTTAATGAGCTGGCGCTCAAGCTCGGC
TTTGGCCTTAAGGCATCGGATAGCTATAATGCCGAGGCGCTACATCAGTTATTAGGCAATGATTTACGCC
CTGAAGCCAGACCAGGTGGCTGGGTTGGCGAATGGCTGGCGCAATACCCGGATAATTATGAGGTCGTCAA
TACATTAGCGCGCCAGATTAAGGATATATGGAAAAATAACCAACATCATAAAGATGGCGGCGAACCCTAT
AAACTCGCACAACGCCTTGCCATGTTAGCCCATGAAATTGACGCGGTACCCGCCTGGAATTGTAAAAGCG
GCAAAGATCGTACAGGGATGATGGATTCAGAAATCAAGCGAGAGATCATTTCCTTACATCAGACCCATAT
GTTAAGTGCGCCTGGTAGTCTTCCGGATAGCGGTGGACAGAAAATTTTCCAAAAAGTATTACTGAATAGC
GGTAACCTGGAGATTCAGAAACAAAATACGGGCGGGGCGGGAAACAAAGTAATGAAAAATTTATCGCCAG
AGGTGCTCAATCTTTCCTATCAAAAACGAGTTGGGGATGAAAATATTTGGCAGTCAGTAAAAGGCTAAGG
ATCCACCGGATCTAGATAACTGATCATAATCAGCCATACCACATTTGTAGAGGTTTTACTTGCTTTAAAA
AACCTCCCACACCTCCCCCTGAACCTGAAACATAAAATGAATGCAATTGTTGTTGTTAACTTGTTTATTG
CAGCTTATAATGGTTACAAATAAAGCAATAGCATCACAAATTTCACAAATAAAGCATTTTTTTCACTGCA
TTCTAGTTGTGGTTTGTCCAAACTCATCAATGTATCTTAACGCGTAAATTGTAAGCGTTAATATTTTGTT
AAAATTCGCGTTAAATTTTTGTTAAATCAGCTCATTTTTTAACCAATAGGCCGAAATCGGCAAAATCCCT
TATAAATCAAAAGAATAGACCGAGATAGGGT
[37 nt withheld, positions 3252-3288]
AAAGAACGTGGACTCCAACGTCAAAGG
[49 nt withheld, positions 3316-3364]
T
[91 nt withheld, positions 3366-3456]
G
[124 nt withheld, positions 3458-3581]
CAGGTGGCACTTTTCGGGGAAATGTGCGCGGAACCCCTATTTGTTTATTTTTCTAAATACATTCAAATAT
GTATCCGCTCATGAGACAATAACCCTGATAAATGCTTCAATAATATTGAAAAAGGAAGAGTCCTGAGGCG
GAAAGAACCAGCTGTGGAATGTGTGTCAGTTAGGGTGTGGAAAGTCCCCAGGCTCCCCAGCAGGCAGAAG
TATGCAAAGCATGCATCTCAATTAGTCAGCAACCAGGTGTGGAAAGTCCCCAGGCTCCCCAGCAGGCAGA
AGTATGCAAAGCATGCATCTCAATTAGTCAGCAACCATAGTCCCGCCCCTAACTCCGCCCATCCCGCCCC
TAACTCCGCCCAGTTCCGCCCATTCTCCGCCCCATGGCTGACTAATTTTTTTTATTTATGCAGAGGCCGA
GGCCGCCTCGGCCTCTGAGCTATTCCAGAAGTAGTGAGGAGGCTTTTTTGGAGGCCTAGGCTTTTGCAAA
GATCGATCAAGAGACAGGATGAGGATCGTTTCGCATGATTGAACAAGATGGATTGCACGCAGGTTCTCCG
GCCGCTTGGGTGGAGAGGCTATTCGGCTATGACTGGGCACAACAGACAATCGGCTGCTCTGATGCCGCCG
TGTTCCGGCTGTCAGCGCAGGGGCGCCCGGTTCTTTTTGTCAAGACCGACCTGTCCGGTGCCCTGAATGA
ACTGCAAGACGAGGCAGCGCGGCTATCGTGGCTGGCCACGACGGGCGTTCCTTGCGCAGCTGTGCTCGAC
GTTGTCACTGAAGCGGGAAGGGACTGGCTGCTATTGGGCGAAGTGCCGGGGCAGGATCTCCTGTCATCTC
ACCTTGCTCCTGCCGAGAAAGTATCCATCATGGCTGATGCAATGCGGCGGCTGCATACGCTTGATCCGGC
TACCTGCCCATTCGACCACCAAGCGAAACATCGCATCGAGCGAGCACGTACTCGGATGGAAGCCGGTCTT
GTCGATCAGGATGATCTGGACGAAGAGCATCAGGGGCTCGCGCCAGCCGAACTGTTCGCCAGGCTCAAGG
CGAGCATGCCCGACGGCGAGGATCTCGTCGTGACCCATGGCGATGCCTGCTTGCCGAATATCATGGTGGA
AAATGGCCGCTTTTCTGGATTCATCGACTGTGGCCGGCTGGGTGTGGCGGACCGCTATCAGGACATAGCG
TTGGCTACCCGTGATATTGCTGAAGAGCTTGGCGGCGAATGGGCTGACCGCTTCCTCGTGCTTTACGGTA
TCGCCGCTCCCGATTCGCAGCGCATCGCCTTCTATCGCCTTCTTGACGAGTTCTTCTGAGCGGGACTCTG
GGGTTCGAAATGACCGACCAAGCGACGCCCAACCTGCCATCACGAGATTTCGATTCCACCGCCGCCTTCT
ATGAAAGGTTGGGCTTCGGAATCGTTTTCCGGGACGCCGGCTGGATGATCCTCCAGCGCGGGGATCTCAT
GCTGGAGTTCTTCGCCCACCCTAGGGGGAGGCTAACTGAAACACGGAAGGAGACAATACCGGAAGGAACC
CGCGCTATGACGGCAATAAAAAGACAGAATAAAACGCACGGTGTTGGGTCGTTTGTTCATAAACGCGGGG
TTCGGTCCCAGGGCTGGCACTCTGTCGATACCCCACCGAGACCCCATTGGGGCCAATACGCCCGCGTTTC
TTCCTTTTCCCCACCCCACCCCCCAAGTTCGGGTGAAGGCCCAGGGCTCGCAGCCAACGTCGGGGCGGCA
GGCCCTGCCATAGCCTCAGGTTACTCATATATACTTTAGATTGATTTAAAACTTCATTTTTAATTTAAAA
GGATCTAGGTGAAGATCCTTTTTGATAATCTCATGACCAAAATCCCTTAACGTGAGTTTTCGTTCCACTG
AGCGTCAGACCCCGTAGAAAAGATCAAAGGATCTTCTTGAGATCCTTTTTTTCTGCGCGTAATCTGCTGC
TTGCAAACAAAAAAACCACCGCTACCAGCGGTGGTTTGTTTGCCGGATCAAGAGCTACCAACTCTTTTTC
CGAAGGTAACTGGCTTCAGCAGAGCGCAGATACCAAATACTGTTCTTCTAGTGTAGCCGTAGTTAGGCCA
CCACTTCAAGAACTCTGTAGCACCGCCTACATACCTCGCTCTGCTAATCCTGTTACCAGTGGCTGCTGCC
AGTGGCGATAAGTCGTGTCTTACCGGGTTGGACTCAAGACGATAGTTACCGGATAAGGCGCAGCGGTCGG
GCTGAACGGGGGGTTCGTGCACACAGCCCAGCTTGGAGCGAACGACCTACACCGAACTGAGATACCTACA
GCGTGAGCTATGAGAAAGCGCCACGCTTCCCGAAGGGAGAAAGGCGGACAGGTATCCGGTAAGCGGCAGG
GTCGGAACAGGAGAGCGCACGAGGGAGCTTCCAGGGGGAAACGCCTGGTATCTTTATAGTCCTGTCGGGT
TTCGCCACCTCTGACTTGAGCGTCGATTTTTGTGATGCTCGTCAGGGGGGCGGAGCCTATGGAAAAACGC
CAGCAACGCGGCCTTTTTACGGTTCCTGGCCTTTTGCTGGCCTTTTGCTCACATGTTCTTTCCTGCGTTA
TCCCCTGATTCTGTGGATAACCGTATT
